Addgene plasmid #181907: pdCas9-GFP-VPR
Purpose: Fluorescently tagged dead Cas9 fused to the tripartite transcriptional activator VP64-p65-Rta
Depositing lab: Karsten Rippe. Depositing organization: Deutsches Krebsforschungszentrum (DKFZ). Publication: Mouse Heterochromatin Adopts Digital Compaction States without Showing Hallmarks of HP1-Driven Liquid-Liquid Phase Separation. Erdel F, Rademacher A, Vlijm R, Tunnermann J, Frank L, Weinmann R, Schweigert E, Yserentant K, Hummert J, Bauer C, Schumacher S, Al Alwash A, Normand C, Herten DP, Engelhardt J, Rippe K. Mol Cell. 2020 Apr 16;78(2):236-249.e7. doi: 10.1016/j.molcel.2020.02.005. Epub 2020 Feb 25. PubMed 32101700.
Backbone
  Vector backbone: pEGFP-N1
  Backbone manufacturer: Clontech
  Backbone size w/o insert (bp): 4731
  Vector type: Mammalian Expression, CRISPR
  Selectable markers: Neomycin (select with G418)
Growth in bacteria
  Bacterial resistance: Kanamycin, 50 μg/mL
  Growth temperature: 37°C
  Growth strain: DH5alpha
  Copy number: High Copy
Gene/Insert
  Gene/Insert name: dCas9-VPR
  Species: S. pyogenes, Herpes simplex, H. sapiens (human)
  Promoter: CMV
  Tag / fusion protein: GFP (C terminal on insert)
  Cloning method: Restriction Enzyme; 5′ cloning site BcuI (not destroyed); 3′ cloning site Psp1406I (not destroyed)
Terms and licenses: Academic/Nonprofit Terms; Industry Terms: Not Available to Industry
How to cite: pdCas9-GFP-VPR was a gift from Karsten Rippe (Addgene plasmid # 181907 ; http://n2t.net/addgene:181907 ; RRID:Addgene_181907)
