[The description below was written by a language model from this plasmid's Addgene catalogue record and pLannotate feature annotations shown in this document.]
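Description:
pdCas9-GFP-VPR is a mammalian expression and CRISPR plasmid built on the Clontech pEGFP-N1 backbone; the sequenced record is about 10.7 kb. It is propagated in E. coli at high copy from a ColE1/pUC-type origin and selected with kanamycin. The same Tn5 NeoR/KanR gene is preceded by a bacterial bla promoter and by the SV40 early promoter/origin, and is terminated by the HSV TK polyadenylation signal, so it also allows G418 selection in mammalian cells. An f1 origin from the parental vector is present as well. A short fragment annotated as ble after NeoR/KanR is most likely residual Tn5-derived sequence rather than a functional marker.

The payload is a single fusion open reading frame driven by the CMV immediate-early enhancer and promoter and terminated by the SV40 poly(A) signal. In the feature table it reads, in order: Streptococcus pyogenes Cas9, EGFP, a VP16 activation domain fragment (consistent with VP64, which is made of VP16 minimal repeats), a portion of human RELA/p65, the Epstein-Barr virus Rta activation domain, and a short SV40 large T antigen fragment that probably supplies a nuclear localisation signal. The automated annotation labels the nuclease simply as Cas9. The catalogue entry describes it as catalytically dead, so it would bind DNA under guide RNA direction without cutting. GFP therefore sits between dCas9 and the tripartite VPR activator.

No guide RNA cassette is annotated, so a guide would have to be provided separately. The construct serves to recruit a strong transcriptional activator to chosen genomic loci while the fusion protein is visualised by fluorescence microscopy. The associated publication concerns the compaction states of mouse heterochromatin.
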