Features (pLannotate 1.2.2; 21 found; start..end, strand, type, name):
     61..364     +  enhancer       CMV enhancer: human cytomegalovirus immediate early enhancer
    365..568     +  promoter       CMV promoter: human cytomegalovirus (CMV) immediate early promoter
    591..618     +  misc_feature   MCS (fragment): multiple cloning site
    676..696     +  misc_feature   MCS (fragment): multiple cloning site
    703..4806    +  CDS            Cas9: Cas9 (Csn1) endonuclease from the Streptococcus pyogenes Type II CRISPR/Cas system generates RNA-guided double strand breaks in DNA
   4876..4913    +  misc_feature   MCS (fragment): multiple cloning site
   4927..5643    +  CDS            EGFP: EGFP is a basic (constitutively fluorescent) green fluorescent protein published in 1996, derived from Aequorea victoria. It is reported to be a rapidly-maturing weak dimer with moderate acid sensitivity.
   5728..5763    +  CDS            VP16 AD (fragment): transcriptional activation domain of herpes simplex virus protein VP16 (Triezenberg et al., 1988; Cousens et al., 1989); UL48
   5965..6744    +  CDS            RELA (fragment): TF65_HUMAN - Also known as NFKB3. Experimental evidence at protein level: Swiss-Prot protein existence level 1. NF-kappa-B is a pleiotropic transcription factor present in almost all cell types and is the endpoint of a series of signal transduction events that are initiated by a vast array of stimuli related to many biological processes such as inflammation, immunity, differentiation, cell growth, tumorigenesis and apoptosis. NF-kappa-B is a homo- or heterodimeric complex formed by the Rel-like domain- containing proteins RELA/p65, RELB, NFKB1/p105, NFKB1/p50, REL and NFKB2/p52. The heterodime
   6763..7332    +  CDS            Rta AD: transcriptional activation domain from the human herpesvirus 4 (Epstein-Barr virus) replication and transcription activator Rta/BRLF1 (Hardwick et al., 1992; Chavez et al., 2015)
   7361..7444    +  CDS            large T antigen (fragment): large T antigen from SV40 (simian virus 40)
   7467..7588    +  polyA_signal   SV40 poly(A) signal: SV40 polyadenylation signal
   7622..8050    -  rep_origin     f1 ori (sequence partly withheld): f1 bacteriophage origin of replication; arrow indicates direction of (+) strand synthesis
   8077..8181    +  promoter       AmpR promoter: bla
   8224..8295    +  promoter       SV40 promoter (fragment): SV40 enhancer and early promoter
   8296..8367    +  promoter       SV40 promoter (fragment): SV40 enhancer and early promoter
   8371..8504    +  rep_origin     SV40 ori: SV40 origin of replication
   8553..9347    +  CDS            NeoR/KanR: aminoglycoside phosphotransferase from Tn5; aph(3')-II (or nptII); confers resistance to neomycin, kanamycin, and G418 (Geneticin®)
   9368..9520    +  CDS            ble (fragment): BLE_KLEPN - Experimental evidence at protein level: Swiss-Prot protein existence level 1. Binding protein with a strong affinity to the bleomycin family of antibiotics. Binds to CL990; an antimitotic-antibiotic compound. From Klebsiella pneumoniae.
   9579..9626    +  polyA_signal   HSV TK poly(A) signal: herpes simplex virus thymidine kinase polyadenylation signal (Cole and Stacy, 1985)
   9955..10543   +  rep_origin     ori: high-copy-number ColE1/pMB1/pBR322/pUC origin of replication
>Addgene plasmid #181907 | pdCas9-GFP-VPR | addgene full sequence | sequence record 359690 | Addgene NGS Result
TAGTTATTAATAGTAATCAATTACTGGGTCATTAGTTCATAGCCCATATATGGAGTTCCGCGTTACATAA
CTTACGGTAAATGGCCCGCCTGGCTGACCGCCCAACGACCCCCGCCCATTGACGTCAATAATGACGTATG
TTCCCATAGTAACGCCAATAGGGACTTTCCATTGACGTCAATGGGTGGAGTATTTACGGTAAACTGCCCA
CTTGGCAGTACATCAAGTGTATCATATGCCAAGTACGCCCCCTATTGACGTCAATGACGGTAAATGGCCC
GCCTGGCATTATGCCCAGTACATGACCTTATGGGACTTTCCTACTTGGCAGTACATCTACGTATTAGTCA
TCGCTATTACCATGGTGATGCGGTTTTGGCAGTACATCAATGGGCGTGGATAGCGGTTTGACTCACGGGG
ATTTCCAAGTCTCCACCCCATTGACGTCAATGGGAGTTTGTTTTGGCACCAAAATCAACGGGACTTTCCA
AAATGTCGTAACAACTCCGCCCCATTGACGCAAATGGGCGGTAGGCGTGTACGGTGGGAGGTCTATATAA
GCAGAGCTGGTTTAGTGAACCGTCAGATCCGCTAGCGCTACCGGACTCAGATCTCGAGGCCACCATGCCC
AAGAAGAAGCGCAAGGTGGGACGCGTCTGCAGGATATCAAGCTTGCGGTACCGCGGGCCCGGGATCGCCA
CCATGGACAAGAAGTACAGCATCGGCCTGGCCATCGGCACCAACTCTGTGGGCTGGGCCGTGATCACCGA
CGAGTACAAGGTGCCCAGCAAGAAATTCAAGGTGCTGGGCAACACCGACCGGCACAGCATCAAGAAGAAC
CTGATCGGCGCCCTGCTGTTCGACAGCGGAGAAACAGCCGAGGCCACCCGGCTGAAGAGAACCGCCAGAA
GAAGATACACCAGACGGAAGAACCGGATCTGCTATCTGCAAGAGATCTTCAGCAACGAGATGGCCAAGGT
GGACGACAGCTTCTTCCACAGACTGGAAGAGTCCTTCCTGGTGGAAGAGGATAAGAAGCACGAGCGGCAC
CCCATCTTCGGCAACATCGTGGACGAGGTGGCCTACCACGAGAAGTACCCCACCATCTACCACCTGAGAA
AGAAACTGGTGGACAGCACCGACAAGGCCGACCTGCGGCTGATCTATCTGGCCCTGGCCCACATGATCAA
GTTCCGGGGCCACTTCCTGATCGAGGGCGACCTGAACCCCGACAACAGCGACGTGGACAAGCTGTTCATC
CAGCTGGTGCAGACCTACAACCAGCTGTTCGAGGAAAACCCCATCAACGCCAGCGGCGTGGACGCCAAGG
CCATCCTGTCTGCCAGACTGAGCAAGAGCAGACGGCTGGAAAATCTGATCGCCCAGCTGCCCGGCGAGAA
GAAGAATGGCCTGTTCGGCAACCTGATTGCCCTGAGCCTGGGCCTGACCCCCAACTTCAAGAGCAACTTC
GACCTGGCCGAGGATGCCAAACTGCAGCTGAGCAAGGACACCTACGACGACGACCTGGACAACCTGCTGG
CCCAGATCGGCGACCAGTACGCCGACCTGTTTCTGGCCGCCAAGAACCTGTCCGACGCCATCCTGCTGAG
CGACATCCTGAGAGTGAACACCGAGATCACCAAGGCCCCCCTGAGCGCCTCTATGATCAAGAGATACGAC
GAGCACCACCAGGACCTGACCCTGCTGAAAGCTCTCGTGCGGCAGCAGCTGCCTGAGAAGTACAAAGAGA
TTTTCTTCGACCAGAGCAAGAACGGCTACGCCGGCTACATCGATGGCGGAGCCAGCCAGGAAGAGTTCTA
CAAGTTCATCAAGCCCATCCTGGAAAAGATGGACGGCACCGAGGAACTGCTCGTGAAGCTGAACAGAGAG
GACCTGCTGCGGAAGCAGCGGACCTTCGACAACGGCAGCATCCCCCACCAGATCCACCTGGGAGAGCTGC
ACGCCATTCTGCGGCGGCAGGAAGATTTTTACCCATTCCTGAAGGACAACCGGGAAAAGATCGAGAAGAT
CCTGACCTTCCGCATCCCCTACTACGTGGGCCCTCTGGCCAGGGGAAACAGCAGATTCGCCTGGATGACC
AGAAAGAGCGAGGAAACCATCACCCCCTGGAACTTCGAGGAAGTGGTGGACAAGGGCGCCAGCGCCCAGA
GCTTCATCGAGCGGATGACCAACTTCGATAAGAACCTGCCCAACGAGAAGGTGCTGCCCAAGCACAGCCT
GCTGTACGAGTACTTCACCGTGTACAACGAGCTGACCAAAGTGAAATACGTGACCGAGGGAATGAGAAAG
CCCGCCTTCCTGAGCGGCGAGCAGAAAAAAGCCATCGTGGACCTGCTGTTCAAGACCAACCGGAAAGTGA
CCGTGAAGCAGCTGAAAGAGGACTACTTCAAGAAAATCGAGTGCTTCGACTCCGTGGAAATCTCCGGCGT
GGAAGATCGGTTCAACGCCTCCCTGGGCACATACCACGATCTGCTGAAAATTATCAAGGACAAGGACTTC
CTGGACAATGAGGAAAACGAGGACATTCTGGAAGATATCGTGCTGACCCTGACACTGTTTGAGGACAGAG
AGATGATCGAGGAACGGCTGAAAACCTATGCCCACCTGTTCGACGACAAAGTGATGAAGCAGCTGAAGCG
GCGGAGATACACCGGCTGGGGCAGGCTGAGCCGGAAGCTGATCAACGGCATCCGGGACAAGCAGTCCGGC
AAGACAATCCTGGATTTCCTGAAGTCCGACGGCTTCGCCAACAGAAACTTCATGCAGCTGATCCACGACG
ACAGCCTGACCTTTAAAGAGGACATCCAGAAAGCCCAGGTGTCCGGCCAGGGCGATAGCCTGCACGAGCA
CATTGCCAATCTGGCCGGCAGCCCCGCCATTAAGAAGGGCATCCTGCAGACAGTGAAGGTGGTGGACGAG
CTCGTGAAAGTGATGGGCCGGCACAAGCCCGAGAACATCGTGATCGAAATGGCCAGAGAGAACCAGACCA
CCCAGAAGGGACAGAAGAACAGCCGCGAGAGAATGAAGCGGATCGAAGAGGGCATCAAAGAGCTGGGCAG
CCAGATCCTGAAAGAACACCCCGTGGAAAACACCCAGCTGCAGAACGAGAAGCTGTACCTGTACTACCTG
CAGAATGGGCGGGATATGTACGTGGACCAGGAACTGGACATCAACCGGCTGTCCGACTACGATGTGGACG
CTATCGTGCCTCAGAGCTTTCTGAAGGACGACTCCATCGATAACAAAGTGCTGACTCGGAGCGACAAGAA
CCGGGGCAAGAGCGACAACGTGCCCTCCGAAGAGGTCGTGAAGAAGATGAAGAACTACTGGCGCCAGCTG
CTGAATGCCAAGCTGATTACCCAGAGGAAGTTCGACAATCTGACCAAGGCCGAGAGAGGCGGCCTGAGCG
AACTGGATAAGGCCGGCTTCATCAAGAGACAGCTGGTGGAAACCCGGCAGATCACAAAGCACGTGGCACA
GATCCTGGACTCCCGGATGAACACTAAGTACGACGAGAACGACAAACTGATCCGGGAAGTGAAAGTGATC
ACCCTGAAGTCCAAGCTGGTGTCCGATTTCCGGAAGGATTTCCAGTTTTACAAAGTGCGCGAGATCAACA
ACTACCACCACGCCCACGACGCCTACCTGAACGCCGTCGTGGGAACCGCCCTGATCAAAAAGTACCCTAA
GCTGGAAAGCGAGTTCGTGTACGGCGACTACAAGGTGTACGACGTGCGGAAGATGATCGCCAAGAGCGAG
CAGGAAATCGGCAAGGCTACCGCCAAGTACTTCTTCTACAGCAACATCATGAACTTTTTCAAGACCGAGA
TTACCCTGGCCAACGGCGAGATCCGGAAGCGGCCTCTGATCGAGACAAACGGCGAAACAGGCGAGATCGT
GTGGGATAAGGGCCGGGACTTTGCCACCGTGCGGAAAGTGCTGTCTATGCCCCAAGTGAATATCGTGAAA
AAGACCGAGGTGCAGACAGGCGGCTTCAGCAAAGAGTCTATCCTGCCCAAGAGGAACAGCGACAAGCTGA
TCGCCAGAAAGAAGGACTGGGACCCTAAGAAGTACGGCGGCTTCGACAGCCCCACCGTGGCCTATTCTGT
GCTGGTGGTGGCCAAAGTGGAAAAGGGCAAGTCCAAGAAACTGAAGAGTGTGAAAGAGCTGCTGGGGATC
ACCATCATGGAAAGAAGCAGCTTCGAGAAGAATCCCATCGACTTTCTGGAAGCCAAGGGCTACAAAGAAG
TGAAAAAGGACCTGATCATCAAGCTGCCTAAGTACTCCCTGTTCGAGCTGGAAAACGGCCGGAAGAGAAT
GCTGGCCTCTGCCGGCGAACTGCAGAAGGGAAACGAACTGGCCCTGCCCTCCAAATATGTGAACTTCCTG
TACCTGGCCAGCCACTATGAGAAGCTGAAGGGCTCCCCCGAGGATAATGAGCAGAAACAGCTGTTTGTGG
AACAGCACAAACACTACCTGGACGAGATCATCGAGCAGATCAGCGAGTTCTCCAAGAGAGTGATCCTGGC
CGACGCTAATCTGGACAAGGTGCTGAGCGCCTACAACAAGCACAGAGACAAGCCTATCAGAGAGCAGGCC
GAGAATATCATCCACCTGTTTACCCTGACCAATCTGGGAGCCCCTGCCGCCTTCAAGTACTTTGACACCA
CCATCGACCGGAAGAGGTACACCAGCACCAAAGAGGTGCTGGACGCCACCCTGATCCACCAGAGCATCAC
CGGCCTGTACGAGACACGGATCGACCTGTCTCAGCTGGGAGGCGACGCCTATCCCTATGACGTGCCCGAT
TATGCACCGGTCCCAAAAAAGAAAAGAAAAGTACCGGTCGCCACCCGAATTCTGCAGTCGACGGTACCGC
GGGCCCGGGATCCACCGGTCGCCACCATGGTGAGCAAGGGCGAGGAGCTGTTCACCGGGGTGGTGCCCAT
CCTGGTCGAGCTGGACGGCGACGTAAACGGCCACAAGTTCAGCGTGTCCGGCGAGGGCGAGGGCGATGCC
ACCTACGGCAAGCTGACCCTGAAGTTCATCTGCACCACCGGCAAGCTGCCCGTGCCCTGGCCCACCCTCG
TGACCACCCTGACCTACGGCGTGCAGTGCTTCAGCCGCTACCCCGACCACATGAAGCAGCACGACTTCTT
CAAGTCCGCCATGCCCGAAGGCTACGTCCAGGAGCGCACCATCTTCTTCAAGGACGACGGCAACTACAAG
ACCCGCGCCGAGGTGAAGTTCGAGGGCGACACCCTGGTGAACCGCATCGAGCTGAAGGGCATCGACTTCA
AGGAGGACGGCAACATCCTGGGGCACAAGCTGGAGTACAACTACAACAGCCACAACGTCTATATCATGGC
CGACAAGCAGAAGAACGGCATCAAGGTGAACTTCAAGATCCGCCACAACATCGAGGACGGCAGCGTGCAG
CTCGCCGACCACTACCAGCAGAACACCCCCATCGGCGACGGCCCCGTGCTGCTGCCCGACAACCACTACC
TGAGCACCCAGTCCGCCCTGAGCAAAGACCCCAACGAGAAGCGCGATCACATGGTCCTGCTGGAGTTCGT
GACCGCCGCCGGGATCACTCTCGGCATGGACGAGCTGTACAAGACTAGTCGCAGGGGGCGTCGACTGGGT
ACCCCTCCTAAGAAGAAGAGGAAGGTTGCCCCCACCATGGATAAAAAGAAGAGAAAGGCCCCCCCGACCG
ATGTCAGCCTGGGGGACGAGCTCGACGCATTGGACGATTTTGATCTGGATATGCTGGGAAGTGACGCCCT
CGATGATTTTGACCTTGACATGCTTGGTTCGGATGCCCTTGATGACTTTGACCTCGACATGCTCGGCAGT
GACGCCCTTGATGATTTCGACCTGGACATGCTGATTAACTCTAGAAGTTCCGGATCTCCGAAAAAGAAAC
GCAAAGTTGGTAGCCAGTACCTGCCCGACACCGACGACCGGCACCGGATCGAGGAAAAGCGGAAGCGGAC
CTACGAGACATTCAAGAGCATCATGAAGAAGTCCCCCTTCAGCGGCCCCACCGACCCTAGACCTCCACCT
AGAAGAATCGCCGTGCCCAGCAGATCCAGCGCCAGCGTGCCAAAACCTGCCCCCCAGCCTTACCCCTTCA
CCAGCAGCCTGAGCACCATCAACTACGACGAGTTCCCTACCATGGTGTTCCCCAGCGGCCAGATCTCTCA
GGCCTCTGCTCTGGCTCCAGCCCCTCCTCAGGTGCTGCCTCAGGCTCCTGCTCCTGCACCAGCTCCAGCC
ATGGTGTCTGCACTGGCTCAGGCACCAGCACCCGTGCCTGTGCTGGCTCCTGGACCTCCACAGGCTGTGG
CTCCACCAGCCCCTAAACCTACACAGGCCGGCGAGGGCACACTGTCTGAAGCTCTGCTGCAGCTGCAGTT
CGACGACGAGGATCTGGGAGCCCTGCTGGGAAACAGCACCGATCCTGCCGTGTTCACCGACCTGGCCAGC
GTGGACAACAGCGAGTTCCAGCAGCTGCTGAACCAGGGCATCCCTGTGGCCCCTCACACCACCGAGCCCA
TGCTGATGGAATACCCCGAGGCCATCACCCGGCTCGTGACAGGCGCTCAGAGGCCTCCTGATCCAGCTCC
TGCCCCTCTGGGAGCACCAGGCCTGCCTAATGGACTGCTGTCTGGCGACGAGGACTTCAGCTCTATCGCC
GATATGGATTTCTCAGCCTTGCTGGGCTCTGGCAGCGGCAGCCGGGATTCCAGGGAAGGGATGTTTTTGC
CGAAGCCTGAGGCCGGCTCCGCTATTAGTGACGTGTTTGAGGGCCGCGAGGTGTGCCAGCCAAAACGAAT
CCGGCCATTTCATCCTCCAGGAAGTCCATGGGCCAACCGCCCACTCCCCGCCAGCCTCGCACCAACACCA
ACCGGTCCAGTACATGAGCCAGTCGGGTCACTGACCCCGGCACCAGTCCCTCAGCCACTGGATCCAGCGC
CCGCAGTGACTCCCGAGGCCAGTCACCTGTTGGAGGATCCCGATGAAGAGACGAGCCAGGCTGTCAAAGC
CCTTCGGGAGATGGCCGATACTGTGATTCCCCAGAAGGAAGAGGCTGCAATCTGTGGCCAAATGGACCTT
TCCCATCCGCCCCCAAGGGGCCATCTGGATGAGCTGACAACCACACTTGAGTCCATGACCGAGGATCTGA
ACCTGGACTCACCCCTGACCCCGGAATTGAACGAGATTCTGGATACCTTCCTGAACGACGAGTGCCTCTT
GCATGCCATGCATATCAGCACAGGACTGTCCATCTTCGACACATCTCTGTTTTAAAACGTTCAGAGCGGC
CGCGACTCTAGATCATAATCAGCCATACCACATTTGTAGAGGTTTTACTTGCTTTAAAAAACCTCCCACA
CCTCCCCCTGAACCTGAAACATAAAATGAATGCAATTGTTGTTGTTAACTTGTTTATTGCAGCTTATAAT
GGTTACAAATAAAGCAATAGCATCACAAATTTCACAAATAAAGCATTTTTTTCACTGCATTCTAGTTGTG
GTTTGTCCAAACTCATCAATGTATCTTAAGGCGTAAATTGTAAGCGTTAATATTTTGTTAAAATTCGCGT
TAAATTTTTGTTAAATCAGCTCATTTTTTAACCAATAGGCCGAAATCGGCAAAATCCCTTATAAATCAAA
AGAATAGACCGAGATAGGGT
[37 nt withheld, positions 7721-7757]
AAAGAACGTGGACTCCAACGTCAAAGG
[49 nt withheld, positions 7785-7833]
T
[91 nt withheld, positions 7835-7925]
G
[124 nt withheld, positions 7927-8050]
CAGGTGGCACTTTTCGGGGAAATGTGCGCGGAACCCCTATTTGTTTATTTTTCTAAATACATTCAAATAT
GTATCCGCTCATGAGACAATAACCCTGATAAATGCTTCAATAATATTGAAAAAGGAAGAGTCCTGAGGCG
GAAAGAACCAGCTGTGGAATGTGTGTCAGTTAGGGTGTGGAAAGTCCCCAGGCTCCCCAGCAGGCAGAAG
TATGCAAAGCATGCATCTCAATTAGTCAGCAACCAGGTGTGGAAAGTCCCCAGGCTCCCCAGCAGGCAGA
AGTATGCAAAGCATGCATCTCAATTAGTCAGCAACCATAGTCCCGCCCCTAACTCCGCCCATCCCGCCCA
TTCTCCGCCCCATGGCTGACTAATTTTTTTTATTTATGCAGAGGCCGAGGCCGCCTCGGCCTCTGAGCTA
TTCCAGAAGTAGTGAGGAGGCTTTTTTGGAGGCCTAGGCTTTTGCAAAGATCGATCAAGAGACAGGATGA
GGATCGTTTCGCATGATTGAACAAGATGGATTGCACGCAGGTTCTCCGGCCGCTTGGGTGGAGAGGCTAT
TCGGCTATGACTGGGCACAACAGACAATCGGCTGCTCTGATGCCGCCGTGTTCCGGCTGTCAGCGCAGGG
GCGCCCGGTTCTTTTTGTCAAGACCGACCTGTCCGGTGCCCTGAATGAACTGCAAGACGAGGCAGCGCGG
CTATCGTGGCTGGCCACGACGGGCGTTCCTTGCGCAGCTGTGCTCGACGTTGTCACTGAAGCGGGAAGGG
ACTGGCTGCTATTGGGCGAAGTGCCGGGGCAGGATCTCCTGTCATCTCACCTTGCTCCTGCCGAGAAAGT
ATCCATCATGGCTGATGCAATGCGGCGGCTGCATACGCTTGATCCGGCTACCTGCCCATTCGACCACCAA
GCGAAACATCGCATCGAGCGAGCACGTACTCGGATGGAAGCCGGTCTTGTCGATCAGGATGATCTGGACG
AAGAGCATCAGGGGCTCGCGCCAGCCGAACTGTTCGCCAGGCTCAAGGCGAGCATGCCCGACGGCGAGGA
TCTCGTCGTGACCCATGGCGATGCCTGCTTGCCGAATATCATGGTGGAAAATGGCCGCTTTTCTGGATTC
ATCGACTGTGGCCGGCTGGGTGTGGCGGACCGCTATCAGGACATAGCGTTGGCTACCCGTGATATTGCTG
AAGAGCTTGGCGGCGAATGGGCTGACCGCTTCCTCGTGCTTTACGGTATCGCCGCTCCCGATTCGCAGCG
CATCGCCTTCTATCGCCTTCTTGACGAGTTCTTCTGAGCGGGACTCTGGGGTTCGAAATGACCGACCAAG
CGACGCCCAACCTGCCATCACGAGATTTCGATTCCACCGCCGCCTTCTATGAAAGGTTGGGCTTCGGAAT
CGTTTTCCGGGACGCCGGCTGGATGATCCTCCAGCGCGGGGATCTCATGCTGGAGTTCTTCGCCCACCCT
AGGGGGAGGCTAACTGAAACACGGAAGGAGACAATACCGGAAGGAACCCGCGCTATGACGGCAATAAAAA
GACAGAATAAAACGCACGGTGTTGGGTCGTTTGTTCATAAACGCGGGGTTCGGTCCCAGGGCTGGCACTC
TGTCGATACCCCACCGAGACCCCATTGGGGCCAATACGCCCGCGTTTCTTCCTTTTCCCCACCCCACCCC
CCAAGTTCGGGTGAAGGCCCAGGGCTCGCAGCCAACGTCGGGGCGGCAGGCCCTGCCATAGCCTCAGGTT
ACTCATATATACTTTAGATTGATTTAAAACTTCATTTTTAATTTAAAAGGATCTAGGTGAAGATCCTTTT
TGATAATCTCATGACCAAAATCCCTTAACGTGAGTTTTCGTTCCACTGAGCGTCAGACCCCGTAGAAAAG
ATCAAAGGATCTTCTTGAGATCCTTTTTTTCTGCGCGTAATCTGCTGCTTGCAAACAAAAAAACCACCGC
TACCAGCGGTGGTTTGTTTGCCGGATCAAGAGCTACCAACTCTTTTTCCGAAGGTAACTGGCTTCAGCAG
AGCGCAGATACCAAATACTGTTCTTCTAGTGTAGCCGTAGTTAGGCCACCACTTCAAGAACTCTGTAGCA
CCGCCTACATACCTCGCTCTGCTAATCCTGTTACCAGTGGCTGCTGCCAGTGGCGATAAGTCGTGTCTTA
CCGGGTTGGACTCAAGACGATAGTTACCGGATAAGGCGCAGCGGTCGGGCTGAACGGGGGGTTCGTGCAC
ACAGCCCAGCTTGGAGCGAACGACCTACACCGAACTGAGATACCTACAGCGTGAGCTATGAGAAAGCGCC
ACGCTTCCCGAAGGGAGAAAGGCGGACAGGTATCCGGTAAGCGGCAGGGTCGGAACAGGAGAGCGCACGA
GGGAGCTTCCAGGGGGAAACGCCTGGTATCTTTATAGTCCTGTCGGGTTTCGCCACCTCTGACTTGAGCG
TCGATTTTTGTGATGCTCGTCAGGGGGGCGGAGCCTATGGAAAAACGCCAGCAACGCGGCCTTTTTACGG
TTCCTGGCCTTTTGCTGGCCTTTTGCTCACATGTTCTTTCCTGCGTTATCCCCTGATTCTGTGGATAACC
GTATTACCGCCATGCAT
